Addgene plasmid #68662: pMpGWB334
Purpose: (Empty Backbone) Gateway binary vector designed for transgenic research with Marchantia polymorpha as well as other plants
Depositing lab: Takayuki Kohchi. Depositing organization: Kyoto University, Graduate School of Biostudies. Publication: Development of Gateway Binary Vector Series with Four Different Selection Markers for the Liverwort Marchantia polymorpha. Ishizaki K, Nishihama R, Ueda M, Inoue K, Ishida S, Nishimura Y, Shikanai T, Kohchi T. PLoS One. 2015 Sep 25;10(9):e0138876. doi: 10.1371/journal.pone.0138876. eCollection 2015. PONE-D-15-25288 PubMed 26406247.
Backbone
  Vector backbone: pMpGWB300
  Backbone manufacturer: Kohchi Lab., Kyoto University
  Backbone size (bp): 10455
  Modifications to backbone: MpHSP17.8A1 promoter and coding sequence for glucocorticoid receptor (GR) are cloned upstream and downstream of the Gateway cassette, respectively.
  Vector type: Plant Expression
  Promoter: MpHSP17.8A1 promoter
  Selectable markers: Chlorsulfuron
  Tag / fusion protein: Glucocorticoid receptor (GR) (C terminal on insert)
Growth in bacteria
  Bacterial resistance: Chloramphenicol and Spectinomycin, 25 & 50 μg/mL
  Growth temperature: 37°C
  Growth strain: DB3.1
  Copy number: High Copy
Gene/Insert
  Cloning method: Gateway Cloning
Resource information
  A portion of this plasmid was derived from a plasmid made by: The Gateway cassette was provided by Tsuyoshi Nakagawa at Shimane University, Japan.
Terms and licenses: Academic/Nonprofit Terms; Industry Terms: Not Available to Industry
How to cite: pMpGWB334 was a gift from Takayuki Kohchi (Addgene plasmid # 68662 ; http://n2t.net/addgene:68662 ; RRID:Addgene_68662)
