[The description below was written by a language model from this plasmid's Addgene catalogue record and pLannotate feature annotations shown in this document.]
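Description:
pMpGWB334 is an empty Gateway destination binary vector for Agrobacterium-mediated plant transformation, built on the pMpGWB300 backbone and designed mainly for the liverwort Marchantia polymorpha, though it is also described as usable in other plants. The backbone carries a ColE1/pBR322-type origin with a bom site for propagation in E. coli. It also carries the pVS1 oriV, RepA and StaA functions, which support replication and stable maintenance in Agrobacterium. Bacterial selection relies on an aadA spectinomycin/streptomycin resistance gene outside the T-DNA. The unrecombined vector additionally confers chloramphenicol resistance from within the Gateway cassette. Because that cassette also encodes the CcdB toxin, the empty vector is grown in a ccdB-tolerant strain such as DB3.1.

Between the nopaline-type right and left T-DNA borders there are two units. The first is the expression unit. According to the catalogue entry, the MpHSP17.8A1 promoter sits upstream of the attR1–CmR–ccdB–attR2 cassette; this promoter is not annotated in the feature table but would fall in the unannotated stretch before attR1. Downstream of the cassette is a fragment of the rat glucocorticoid receptor (Nr3c1) followed by the NOS terminator. An LR reaction with an entry clone replaces the cassette with a gene of interest, producing a C-terminal GR fusion. The promoter name suggests a small heat-shock protein gene, so transcription would be heat-inducible. GR fusions are generally held inactive until a glucocorticoid such as dexamethasone is supplied, which adds a second, post-translational layer of control. The second unit is the plant selection marker, an acetolactate synthase coding sequence annotated by homology to tobacco SURB. It is driven by an enhanced CaMV 35S promoter, ends in the CaMV poly(A) signal, and confers chlorsulfuron resistance on transformants. The vector belongs to a series offering four different selection markers.
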