Features (pLannotate 1.2.2; 28 found; start..end, strand, type, name):
     54..78      -  misc_feature   RB T-DNA repeat: right border repeat from nopaline C58 T-DNA
    144..298     -  CDS            lacZα (fragment): LacZα fragment of β-galactosidase; lacZ fragment
   1532..1656    +  protein_bind   attR1: mutant version of attR; recombination site for the Gateway® LR reaction LR Clonase™
   1693..1723    +  promoter       lac UV5 promoter: E. coli lac promoter with an "up" mutation
   1748..1776    +  promoter       cat promoter (fragment): promoter of the E. coli cat gene encoding chloramphenicol acetyltransferase
   1777..2436    +  CDS            CmR: chloramphenicol acetyltransferase; cat; confers resistance to chloramphenicol
   2615..2773    +  CDS            ccdA (fragment): CCDA_ECO57 - Also known as H, letA. Experimental evidence at protein level: Swiss-Prot protein existence level 1. Antitoxin component of a type II toxin-antitoxin (TA) system which inhibits the post-segregational killing (PSK) of plasmid-free cells, also referred to as a plasmid addiction system. Binds to and blocks the activity of CcdB; will also remove bound CcdB protein from the CcdB-GyrA complex by forming a CcdA-CcdB complex, a process termed rejuvenation. Functions as a transcriptional corepressor for the ccdAB operon, repression also requires CcdB (By similarity). From Escherichia coli
   2778..3080    +  CDS            ccdB: CCDB_ECOLI - Also known as G, letB, letD. Experimental evidence at protein level: Swiss-Prot protein existence level 1. Toxic component of a type II toxin-antitoxin (TA) system, functioning in plasmid maintainence. Responsible for the post- segregational killing (PSK) of plasmid-free cells, also referred to as a plasmid addiction system. Half-life of over 2 hours. Cell killing by CcdB is accompanied by filamentation, defects in chromosome and plasmid segregation, defects in cell division, formation of anucleate cells, decreased DNA synthesis and plasmid loss. Interferes with the activity of DN
   3124..3248    -  protein_bind   attR2: mutant version of attR; recombination site for the Gateway® LR reaction LR Clonase™
   3259..4131    +  CDS            Nr3c1 (fragment): GCR_RAT - Also known as Grl. Experimental evidence at protein level: Swiss-Prot protein existence level 1. [Isoform A]: Has transcriptional activation and repression activity. Mediates glucocorticoid-induced apoptosis. Promotes accurate chromosome segregation during mitosis. May act as a tumor suppressor. May play a negative role in adipogenesis through the regulation of lipolytic and antilipogenic gene expression. From Rattus norvegicus (Rat).
   4150..4402    +  terminator     NOS terminator: nopaline synthase terminator and poly(A) signal
   4458..4480    -  protein_bind   lac operator (fragment): The lac repressor binds to the lac operator to inhibit transcription in E. coli. This inhibition can be relieved by adding lactose or isopropyl-β-D-thiogalactopyranoside (IPTG). lac repressor encoded by lacI
   4484..4514    -  promoter       lac promoter: promoter for the E. coli lac operon
   4529..4550    -  protein_bind   CAP binding site: CAP binding activates transcription in the presence of cAMP. E. coli catabolite activator protein
   4635..4810    -  polyA_signal   CaMV poly(A) signal: cauliflower mosaic virus polyadenylation signal
   4821..6566    -  CDS            ALS SURB (fragment): ILVB2_TOBAC - Experimental evidence at protein level: Swiss-Prot protein existence level 1. From Nicotiana tabacum (Common tobacco).
   6894..7570    -  promoter       CaMV 35S promoter (enhanced): cauliflower mosaic virus 35S promoter with a duplicated enhancer region
   7765..7789    -  misc_feature   LB T-DNA repeat: left border repeat from nopaline C58 T-DNA
   8048..8071    +  promoter       Pc promoter (fragment): intI1 (promoter lies within the coding sequence); class 1 integron promoter
   8247..8303    +  CDS            GmR (fragment): gentamycin acetyltransferase; aacC1; confers resistance to gentamycin
   8314..9101    +  CDS            SmR (fragment): aminoglycoside adenylyltransferase (Murphy, 1985); aadA; confers resistance to spectinomycin and streptomycin
   9347..9935    +  rep_origin     ori: high-copy-number ColE1/pMB1/pBR322/pUC origin of replication
  10121..10261   -  misc_feature   bom: basis of mobility region from pBR322
  10363..10402   -  CDS            rop (fragment): Rop protein, which maintains plasmids at low copy number; rop
  10605..10799   -  rep_origin     pVS1 oriV: origin of replication for the Pseudomonas plasmid pVS1 (Heeb et al., 2000)
  10865..11938   -  CDS            pVS1 RepA: replication protein from the Pseudomonas plasmid pVS1 (Heeb et al., 2000)
  12367..12996   -  CDS            pVS1 StaA: stability protein from the Pseudomonas plasmid pVS1 (Heeb et al., 2000)
  13556..13957   -  CDS            Y4CG_SINFN (fragment): Protein inferred from homology: Swiss-Prot protein existence level 3. From Sinorhizobium fredii (strain NBRC 101917 / NGR234).
>Addgene plasmid #68662 | pMpGWB334 | depositor full sequence | sequence record 122367 | pMpGWB334 sequence 14243 bps
TTTCACGCCCTTTTAAATATCCGATTATTCTAATAAACGCTCTTTTCTCTTAGGTTTACCCGCCAATATA
TCCTGTCAAACACTGATAGTTTAAACTGAAGGCGGGAAACGACAATCTGATCCAAGCTCAAGCTGCTCTA
GCATTCGCCATTCAGGCTGCGCAACTGTTGGGAAGGGCGATCGGTGCGGGCCTCTTCGCTATTACGCCAG
CTGGCGAAAGGGGGATGTGCTGCAAGGCGATTAAGTTGGGTAACGCCAGGGTTTTCCCAGTCACGACGTT
GTAAAACGACGGCCAGTGCCAAGCTTGGGTCTAGACCAGCCATTATAGCAACTATGTTAAAAGTGACAGT
TTTCTCTAATCGGGAATCTTGTCCGTATTGAAAGTTCCCTGTTCAGTGACTGAGCCGCTTAATAATATTT
TCAGTTTCGAGTACGAGGGAGAGATTGAACAAATTTTGGGGTTTCAGGGCTAAATTCTGCAGGGGCTTTA
GTTTTGAGTCGGGTGAAACTTTCCTAAGTCTTGGCAATGAACTCACATTCGCCATTGTACCTATTAAATG
ACCCAAACATCCTTGACAACAAATTGACAAGTACGGGAACATGATCTTCAATATGAAATTTAATATGTCC
TTTATGTTGGCTTTCCTCATCAATGATTGGAAACTCACATACAAAGAAAAGCGTGATATAATAAATCACT
AGAATCTTCTCCGCTTTCTAAGACAGTAATGATGGATCCACGTGAGTGTGAAACATCAATATCAACATCG
GTAGGAGTAGAGAAGTTTCTAAATCAGAAAAAGTGAATAGACAAGACAACTTACTCCTTGAACGAGAATA
TTCCTCGAGAAAGAGGGAAAAGAGTAAAAAGAGTAAAAAGCCATGGTACAGAATAGCCCATTCCATGGTT
ATTGCAGTCAAACCGCTACGCCAGCAAAAACGGAACGAAACTAAACCCGTTCCACAAATTGCGAAAGATG
GAATGTATTCGCCATGTATATTTCGAGATTATTATGAGACTTCCGGTCCCGGGAAGATGGCCTGGGTTCA
CCGGGATCAGCCGAATTCCGACGTGATGGAGCACGGCCATGCATACTTCTAGAGAAGTCGGCCACCGTGA
AATTCGACGACGAGATGGTACTAGAATCACCGGGACAGTACACACCTCGTTCATGGCCTCGAGCATTCGA
TGTCGCTCTCACCTGCACAGCCTCGAGGTATCGAGAGGGTTCTAGGATGGACCAGCGATGTCTCGAGGAA
TTTAGAAAGATTTCATGCGCTCGTTGTGTGAGAGCCAAGGAAGCACATTATGGGGCCTATAAGTACCACG
CAAGGGCCTGGGGTTCCCATCAATCAAATCAGTGTTCAGACGATTTCCTCAAGCGATCATTGCACCGTGA
TCAGTGAAGCACAGACTTCAAGCTTTTGGCTTGCCTACTTCCACGTTCCCATCCGAGATCGACACCGAAT
TGTTGAGTTCTGTCTGATCTTCCTGCAGTCGAGAGCGAAGTTCCACCATCTAGAGTTATCAACAAGTTTG
TACAAAAAAGCTGAACGAGAAACGTAAAATGATATAAATATCAATATATTAAATTAGATTTTGCATAAAA
AACAGACTACATAATACTGTAAAACACAACATATCCAGTCACTATGGCGGCCCCTCGAGGGGCCGCATTA
GGCACCCCAGGCTTTACACTTTATGCTTCCGGCTCGTATAATGTGTGGATTTTGAGTTAGGATCCGGCGA
GATTTTCAGGAGCTAAGGAAGCTAAAATGGAGAAAAAAATCACTGGATATACCACCGTTGATATATCCCA
ATGGCATCGTAAAGAACATTTTGAGGCATTTCAGTCAGTTGCTCAATGTACCTATAACCAGACCGTTCAG
CTGGATATTACGGCCTTTTTAAAGACCGTAAAGAAAAATAAGCACAAGTTTTATCCGGCCTTTATTCACA
TTCTTGCCCGCCTGATGAATGCTCATCCGGAATTCCGTATGGCAATGAAAGACGGTGAGCTGGTGATATG
GGATAGTGTTCACCCTTGTTACACCGTTTTCCATGAGCAAACTGAAACGTTTTCATCGCTCTGGAGTGAA
TACCACGACGATTTCCGGCAGTTTCTACACATATATTCGCAAGATGTGGCGTGTTACGGTGAAAACCTGG
CCTATTTCCCTAAAGGGTTTATTGAGAATATGTTTTTCGTCTCAGCCAATCCCTGGGTGAGTTTCACCAG
TTTTGATTTAAACGTGGCCAATATGGACAACTTCTTCGCCCCCGTTTTCACCATGGGCAAATATTATACG
CAAGGCGACAAGGTGCTGATGCCGCTGGCGATTCAGGTTCATCATGCCGTCTGTGATGGCTTCCATGTCG
GCAGAATGCTTAATGAATTACAACAGTACTGCGATGAGTGGCAGGGCGGGGCGTAAACGCGTGGATCCGG
CTTACTAAAAGCCAGATAACAGTATGCGTATTTGCGCGCTGATTTTTGCGGTATAAGAATATATACTGAT
ATGTATACCCGAAGTATGTCAAAAAGAGGTGTGCTATGAAGCAGCGTATTACAGTGACAGTTGACAGCGA
CAGCTATCAGTTGCTCAAGGCATATATGATGTCAATATCTCCGGTCTGGTAAGCACAACCATGCAGAATG
AAGCCCGTCGTCTGCGTGCCGAACGCTGGAAAGCGGAAAATCAGGAAGGGATGGCTGAGGTCGCCCGGTT
TATTGAAATGAACGGCTCTTTTGCTGACGAGAACAGGGACTGGTGAAATGCAGTTTAAGGTTTACACCTA
TAAAAGAGAGAGCCGTTATCGTCTGTTTGTGGATGTACAGAGTGATATTATTGACACGCCCGGGCGACGG
ATGGTGATCCCCCTGGCCAGTGCACGTCTGCTGTCAGATAAAGTCTCCCGTGAACTTTACCCGGTGGTGC
ATATCGGGGATGAAAGCTGGCGCATGATGACCACCGATATGGCCAGTGTGCCGGTCTCCGTTATCGGGGA
AGAAGTGGCTGATCTCAGCCACCGCGAAAATGACATCAAAAACGCCATTAACCTGATGTTCTGGGGAATA
TAAATGTCAGGCTCCCTTATACACAGCCAGTCTGCAGGTCGACCATAGTGACTGGATATGTTGTGTTTTA
CAGTATTATGTAGTCTGTTTTTTATGCAAAATCTAATTTAATATATTGATATTTATATCATTTTACGTTT
CTCGTTCAGCTTTCTTGTACAAAGTGGTTGATAACAGCATGGCTAGTGAAGCTCGAAAAACAAAGAAAAA
AATCAAAGGGATTCAGCAAGCCACTGCAGGAGTCTCACAAGACACTTCGGAAAATCCTAACAAAACAATA
GTTCCTGCAGCATTACCACAGCTCACCCCTACCTTGGTGTCACTGCTGGAGGTGATTGAACCCGAGGTGT
TGTATGCAGGATATGATAGCTCTGTTCCAGATTCAGCATGGAGAATTATGACCACACTCAACATGTTAGG
TGGGCGTCAAGTGATTGCAGCAGTGAAATGGGCAAAGGCGATACCAGGCTTCAGAAACTTACACCTGGAT
GACCAAATGACCCTGCTACAGTACTCATGGATGTTTCTCATGGCATTTGCCCTGGGTTGGAGATCATACA
GACAATCAAGTGGAAACCTGCTCTGCTTTGCTCCTGATCTGATTATTAATGAGCAGAGAATGTCTCTACC
CTGCATGTATGACCAATGTAAACACATGCTGTTTGTCTCCTCTGAATTACAAAGATTGCAGGTATCCTAT
GAAGAGTATCTCTGTATGAAAACCTTACTGCTTCTCTCCTCAGTTCCTAAGGAAGGTCTGAAGAGCCAAG
AGTTATTTGATGAGATTCGAATGACTTATATCAAAGAGCTAGGAAAAGCCATCGTCAAAAGGGAAGGGAA
CTCCAGTCAGAACTGGCAACGGTTTTACCAACTGACAAAACTTCTGGACTCCATGCATGAGGTGGTTGAG
AATCTCCTTACCTACTGCTTCCAGACATTTTTGGATAAGACCATGAGTATTGAATTCCCAGAGATGTTAG
CTGAAATCATCACTAATCAGATACCAAAATATTCAAATGGAAATATCAAGAAGCTGCTGTTTCATCAAAA
ATAGAGCTCGAATTTCCCCGATCGTTCAAACATTTGGCAATAAAGTTTCTTAAGATTGAATCCTGTTGCC
GGTCTTGCGATGATTATCATATAATTTCTGTTGAATTACGTTAAGCATGTAATAATTAACATGTAATGCA
TGACGTTATTTATGAGATGGGTTTTTATGATTAGAGTCCCGCAATTATACATTTAATACGCGATAGAAAA
CAAAATATAGCGCGCAAACTAGGATAAATTATCGCGCGCGGTGTCATCTATGTTACTAGATCGGGAATTG
GTTCCGGAACCAATTCGTAATCATGGTCATAGCTGTTTCCTGTGTGAAATTGTTATCCGCTCACAATTCC
ACACAACATACGAGCCGGAAGCATAAAGTGTAAAGCCTGGGGTGCCTAATGAGTGAGCTAACTCACATTA
GGCTGAATTAGGCGCGCCTATTTCTGAATTCAACACATTGCGGACGTTTTTAATGTACTGAATTAACGCC
GAATTAATTCGGGGGATCTGGATTTTAGTACTGGATTTTGGTTTTAGGAATTAGAAATTTTATTGATAGA
AGTATTTTACAAATACAAATACATACTAAGGGTTTCTTATATGCTCAACACATGAGCGAAACCCTATAGG
AACCCTAAATTCCCTTATCTGGGAACTACTCACACATTATTATGGAGAAACTCGAAGTTAGTATATAGTC
CTTCCATCACCCTCTGTGATAATCTCCTTAAAACTTGCTCCCCCAGGAATCATAGGCAGAACGTGCTCCT
GGTGGGGAACTATCACATCCAGTAAATAAGGACCGGGAGAATCTAGCATAGTTTGAATTGCTGCTCTTAG
TTCATCCTTCTTCACCACACGCGCATTTGGCACCTTGAAACCGTCTGCAACTGTACAGAAGTCGGGGTAG
ATCTGCTCCTCGTGATCTGGATCACCTAAGTAAGTATGTGCTCTGTTGGCCTTGTAGAATCTATCCTCCA
ATTGTACGACCATTCCTAGATGTTGGTTGTTTAAGATCATGATCTTCACGGGTAACTTCTCCACAAAAAT
TGTAGCCAACTCCTGTACGTTCATCACAAAGCTACCATCGCCATCGATGTCGATCACAGGAATATCTGGT
TGAGTTGCGGCAGCCCCCAAAGCAGAAGGAAGTCCGAATCCCATGGCTCCAAGACCTCCAGATGTCAACC
AACGCCGCGGTTCGTTGTACTTGAACCACTGGGCTGCCCACATTTGATGTTGGCCAACACCAGTAGATAT
GATGGCATTTCCACCAGTGAGTTCGTACAGCGTCTGTATGGCAGATTGAGGAGCAATGGCATCCTCGAAT
ACGGGAAACTTCATTGGCCATTTCTGCTTTTGTTCTTCTAGTTCTGCCACCCAGTTGGAGAAGTCGAAAG
TCCTCTTTTGACTCTTCAAGAGGGCATTGATTTCACTTAGCGCAGGTTTCACATCAGCACACATGGACAC
ATGGGGCTGTTTGTTCTTTCCAATTTCAGCAGGGTCAATATCGATATGAACGATGCTGGACCTGCTAGCA
AAAGTCTCCAGTTTACCAGTCACTCGATCGTCGAAACGCACTCCAAATGCCAACAACAGATCTGCTTGGT
CCACGGCGTAGTTGGCGTAAACAGTTCCATGCATTCCAAGCATTTTCAAACTTAATGGATCAGACTCGGG
ATACGCTCCCAAACCCATTAAAGTCGATGTGATAGGAATTCCGGTAAGCTCGACAAATTCCCTCAACTCT
TCGCTGGCGTGATTGCAACCTCCTCCAGAATACACTACAGGCTTCTTAGAACTAGAAATGAGTCTTATAA
TCTGCTCGATTAACGTTGGTTCCGGTGGCCGAGGCAGTCGTTGTAAGTAGCCCTTCAGTTGCATTGGCTG
AGACCAATCTGGAATAGCCATTTGCTGTTGCACGTCCTTGGGAATATCTACCAAGACTGGGCCCGGCCTA
CCTGAAGCTGCCAAAAAGAAAGCCTCCCTGATTACGCGAGGGATGTCATCAATGTTCATAACAAGGTAAT
TGTGCTTGGTGATCGATCTCGTAACCTCCACAATTGGAGTTTCTTGAAAAGCATCGGTACCAATCATCCT
ACTGGATACTTGACCTGTAATGGCCACTAGTGGCACACTGTCCAAGAGGGCATCAGCGAGCCCGGTAACA
AGATTGGTCGCTCCAGGACCGGATGTGGCTATACAAACCCCTACTCGTCCAGACGATTTAGCATAACCTT
CAGCAGCGAAAATCTCCCCCTGCTCGTGGCGACAGAGAATGTTGCGGATGCTGCTGGAACGTGTAAGAGC
CTGGTGAATCTCCATAGACGCTCCGCCGGGATAAGCGAACACCGTTCTAATCCCTTCTCGCTCAAGAGCC
TCCACCAAAATGTCGGCTCCTTTGCGGGGCTCGTCATCCTTGTAGCGAGACTGAAAGTCGGACGGGGTTG
GTGCAACGAGTGACTTCCCGCTGCTAAGCCGTGGTCCACTCACATCGACTGCAGACTGGATCTTCTCGCT
AACAGCTTGGGCTTTCACTTCCAGTGAACGCTCAGTCTTCCGAGAGGTGTTGTATGCATGTCCCCTCAGA
GCGGCTCCCGAGAAGAAACCACTCCTCACCTTTAGCTCTTTAGCTCCCTTGCAACAAGACCTTGCCGATG
GCTGCACCTTCTCCAGGCTCGCTATGCTCAAAGGCACAGCTGCGCATCCACTAATTGACGCCATGCTCGA
GAGAGATAGATTTGTAGAGAGAGACTGGTGATTTCAGCGTGTCCTCTCCAAATGAAATGAACTTCCTTAT
ATAGAGGAAGGGTCTTGCGAAGGATAGTGGGATTGTGCGTCATCCCTTACGTCAGTGGAGATATCACATC
AATCCACTTGCTTTGAAGACGTGGTTGGAACGTCTTCTTTTTCCACGATGCTCCTCGTGGGTGGGGGTCC
ATCTTTGGGACCACTGTCGGCAGAGGCATCTTGAACGATAGCCTTTCCTTTATCGCAATTATGGCATTTG
TAGGTGCCACCTTCCTTTTCTACTGTCCTTTTGATGAAGTGACAGATAGCTGGGCAATGGAATCCGAGGA
GGTTTCCCGATATTACCCTTTGTTGAAAAGTCTCAATAGCCCTTTGGTCTTCTGAGACTGTATCTTTGAT
ATTCTTGGAGTAGACGAGAGTGTCGTGCTCCACCATGTTCACATCAATCCACTTGCTTTGAAGACGTGGT
TGGAACGTCTTCTTTTTCCACGATGCTCCTCGTGGGTGGGGGTCCATCTTTGGGACCACTGTCGGCAGAG
GCATCTTGAACGATAGCCTTTCCTTTATCGCAATGATGGCATTTGTAGGTGCCACCTTCCTTTTCTACTG
TCCTTTTGATGAAGTGACAGATAGCTGGGCAATGGAATCCGAGGAGGTTTCCCGATATTACCCTTTGTTG
AAAAGTCTCAATAGCCCTTTGGTCTTCTGAGACTGTATCTTTGATATTCTTGGAGTAGACGAGAGTGTCG
TGCTCCACCATGTTGGCAAGCTGCTCTAGCCAATACGCAAACCGAATTCAGAAATAAATTCAGCCTAATT
CGGCGTTAATTCAGTACATTAAAAACGTCCGCAATGTGTTATTAAGTTGTCTAAGCGTCAATTTGTTTAC
ACCACAATATATCCTGCCACCAGCCAGCCAACAGCTCCCCGACCGGCAGCTCGGCACAAAATCACCACTC
GATACAGGCAGCCCATCAGTCCGGGACGGCGTCAGCGGGAGAGCCGTTGTAAGGCGGCAGACTTTGCTCA
TGTTACCGATGCTATTCGGAAGAACGGCAACTAAGCTGCCGGGTTTGAAACACGGATGATCTCGCGGAGG
GTAGCATGTTGATTGTAACGATGACAGAGCGTTGCTGCCTGTGATCAATTCGGGCACGAACCCAGTGGAC
ATAAGCCTGTTCGGTTCGTAAGCTGTAATGCAAGTAGCGTATGCGCTCACGCAACTGGTCCAGAACCTTG
ACCGAACGCAGCGGTGGTAACGGCGCAGTGGCGGTTTTCATGGCTTGTTATGACTGTTTTTTTGGGGTAC
AGTCTATGCCTCGGGCATCCAAGCAGCAAGCGCGTTACGCCGTGGGTCGATGTTTGATGTTATGGAGCAG
CAACGATGTTACGCAGCAGGGCAGTCGCCCTAAAACAAAGTTAAACATCATGGGGGAAGCGGTGATCGCC
GAAGTATCGACTCAACTATCAGAGGTAGTTGGCGTCATCGAGCGCCATCTCGAACCGACGTTGCTGGCCG
TACATTTGTACGGCTCCGCAGTGGATGGCGGCCTGAAGCCACACAGTGATATTGATTTGCTGGTTACGGT
GACCGTAAGGCTTGATGAAACAACGCGGCGAGCTTTGATCAACGACCTTTTGGAAACTTCGGCTTCCCCT
GGAGAGAGCGAGATTCTCCGCGCTGTAGAAGTCACCATTGTTGTGCACGACGACATCATTCCGTGGCGTT
ATCCAGCTAAGCGCGAACTGCAATTTGGAGAATGGCAGCGCAATGACATTCTTGCAGGTATCTTCGAGCC
AGCCACGATCGACATTGATCTGGCTATCTTGCTGACAAAAGCAAGAGAACATAGCGTTGCCTTGGTAGGT
CCAGCGGCGGAGGAACTCTTTGATCCGGTTCCTGAACAGGATCTATTTGAGGCGCTAAATGAAACCTTAA
CGCTATGGAACTCGCCGCCCGACTGGGCTGGCGATGAGCGAAATGTAGTGCTTACGTTGTCCCGCATTTG
GTACAGCGCAGTAACCGGCAAAATCGCGCCGAAGGATGTCGCTGCCGACTGGGCAATGGAGCGCCTGCCG
GCCCAGTATCAGCCCGTCATACTTGAAGCTAGACAGGCTTATCTTGGACAAGAAGAAGATCGCTTGGCCT
CGCGCGCAGATCAGTTGGAAGAATTTGTCCACTACGTGAAAGGCGAGATCACCAAGGTAGTCGGCAAATA
ATGTCTAGCTAGAAATTCGTTCAAGCCGACGCCGCTTCGCGGCGCGGCTTAACTCAAGCGTTAGATGCAC
TAAGCACATAATTGCTCACAGCCAAACTATCAGGTCAAGTCTGCTTTTATTATTTTTAAGCGTGCATAAT
AAGCCCTACACAAATTGGGAGATATATCATGCATGACCAAAATCCCTTAACGTGAGTTTTCGTTCCACTG
AGCGTCAGACCCCGTAGAAAAGATCAAAGGATCTTCTTGAGATCCTTTTTTTCTGCGCGTAATCTGCTGC
TTGCAAACAAAAAAACCACCGCTACCAGCGGTGGTTTGTTTGCCGGATCAAGAGCTACCAACTCTTTTTC
CGAAGGTAACTGGCTTCAGCAGAGCGCAGATACCAAATACTGTCCTTCTAGTGTAGCCGTAGTTAGGCCA
CCACTTCAAGAACTCTGTAGCACCGCCTACATACCTCGCTCTGCTAATCCTGTTACCAGTGGCTGCTGCC
AGTGGCGATAAGTCGTGTCTTACCGGGTTGGACTCAAGACGATAGTTACCGGATAAGGCGCAGCGGTCGG
GCTGAACGGGGGGTTCGTGCACACAGCCCAGCTTGGAGCGAACGACCTACACCGAACTGAGATACCTACA
GCGTGAGCTATGAGAAAGCGCCACGCTTCCCGAAGGGAGAAAGGCGGACAGGTATCCGGTAAGCGGCAGG
GTCGGAACAGGAGAGCGCACGAGGGAGCTTCCAGGGGGAAACGCCTGGTATCTTTATAGTCCTGTCGGGT
TTCGCCACCTCTGACTTGAGCGTCGATTTTTGTGATGCTCGTCAGGGGGGCGGAGCCTATGGAAAAACGC
CAGCAACGCGGCCTTTTTACGGTTCCTGGCCTTTTGCTGGCCTTTTGCTCACATGTTCTTTCCTGCGTTA
TCCCCTGATTCTGTGGATAACCGTATTACCGCCTTTGAGTGAGCTGATACCGCTCGCCGCAGCCGAACGA
CCGAGCGCAGCGAGTCAGTGAGCGAGGAAGCGGAAGAGCGCCTGATGCGGTATTTTCTCCTTACGCATCT
GTGCGGTATTTCACACCGCATATGGTGCACTCTCAGTACAATCTGCTCTGATGCCGCATAGTTAAGCCAG
TATACACTCCGCTATCGCTACGTGACTGGGTCATGGCTGCGCCCCGACACCCGCCAACACCCGCTGACGC
GCCCTGACGGGCTTGTCTGCTCCCGGCATCCGCTTACAGACAAGCTGTGACCGTCTCCGGGAGCTGCATG
TGTCAGAGGTTTTCACCGTCATCACCGAAACGCGCGAGGCAGGGTGCCTTGATGTGGGCGCCGGCGGTCG
AGTGGCGACGGCGCGGCTTGTCCGCGCCCTGGTAGATTGCCTGGCCGTAGGCCAGCCATTTTTGAGCGGC
CAGCGGCCGCGATAGGCCGACGCGAAGCGGCGGGGCGTAGGGAGCGCAGCGACCGAAGGGTAGGCGCTTT
TTGCAGCTCTTCGGCTGTGCGCTGGCCAGACAGTTATGCACAGGCCAGGCGGGTTTTAAGAGTTTTAATA
AGTTTTAAAGAGTTTTAGGCGGAAAAATCGCCTTTTTTCTCTTTTATATCAGTCACTTACATGTGTGACC
GGTTCCCAATGTACGGCTTTGGGTTCCCAATGTACGGGTTCCGGTTCCCAATGTACGGCTTTGGGTTCCC
AATGTACGTGCTATCCACAGGAAAGAGACCTTTTCGACCTTTTTCCCCTGCTAGGGCAATTTGCCCTAGC
ATCTGCTCCGTACATTAGGAACCGGCGGATGCTTCGCCCTCGATCAGGTTGCGGTAGCGCATGACTAGGA
TCGGGCCAGCCTGCCCCGCCTCCTCCTTCAAATCGTACTCCGGCAGGTCATTTGACCCGATCAGCTTGCG
CACGGTGAAACAGAACTTCTTGAACTCTCCGGCGCTGCCACTGCGTTCGTAGATCGTCTTGAACAACCAT
CTGGCTTCTGCCTTGCCTGCGGCGCGGCGTGCCAGGCGGTAGAGAAAACGGCCGATGCCGGGATCGATCA
AAAAGTAATCGGGGTGAACCGTCAGCACGTCCGGGTTCTTGCCTTCTGTGATCTCGCGGTACATCCAATC
AGCTAGCTCGATCTCGATGTACTCCGGCCGCCCGGTTTCGCTCTTTACGATCTTGTAGCGGCTAATCAAG
GCTTCACCCTCGGATACCGTCACCAGGCGGCCGTTCTTGGCCTTCTTCGTACGCTGCATGGCAACGTGCG
TGGTGTTTAACCGAATGCAGGTTTCTACCAGGTCGTCTTTCTGCTTTCCGCCATCGGCTCGCCGGCAGAA
CTTGAGTACGTCCGCAACGTGTGGACGGAACACGCGGCCGGGCTTGTCTCCCTTCCCTTCCCGGTATCGG
TTCATGGATTCGGTTAGATGGGAAACCGCCATCAGTACCAGGTCGTAATCCCACACACTGGCCATGCCGG
CCGGCCCTGCGGAAACCTCTACGTGCCCGTCTGGAAGCTCGTAGCGGATCACCTCGCCAGCTCGTCGGTC
ACGCTTCGACAGACGGAAAACGGCCACGTCCATGATGCTGCGACTATCGCGGGTGCCCACGTCATAGAGC
ATCGGAACGAAAAAATCTGGTTGCTCGTCGCCCTTGGGCGGCTTCCTAATCGACGGCGCACCGGCTGCCG
GCGGTTGCCGGGATTCTTTGCGGATTCGATCAGCGGCCGCTTGCCACGATTCACCGGGGCGTGCTTCTGC
CTCGATGCGTTGCCGCTGGGCGGCCTGCGCGGCCTTCAACTTCTCCACCAGGTCATCACCCAGCGCCGCG
CCGATTTGTACCGGGCCGGATGGTTTGCGACCGCTCACGCCGATTCCTCGGGCTTGGGGGTTCCAGTGCC
ATTGCAGGGCCGGCAGACAACCCAGCCGCTTACGCCTGGCCAACCGCCCGTTCCTCCACACATGGGGCAT
TCCACGGCGTCGGTGCCTGGTTGTTCTTGATTTTCCATGCCGCCTCCTTTAGCCGCTAAAATTCATCTAC
TCATTTATTCATTTGCTCATTTACTCTGGTAGCTGCGCGATGTATTCAGATAGCAGCTCGGTAATGGTCT
TGCCTTGGCGTACCGCGTACATCTTCAGCTTGGTGTGATCCTCCGCCGGCAACTGAAAGTTGACCCGCTT
CATGGCTGGCGTGTCTGCCAGGCTGGCCAACGTTGCAGCCTTGCTGCTGCGTGCGCTCGGACGGCCGGCA
CTTAGCGTGTTTGTGCTTTTGCTCATTTTCTCTTTACCTCATTAACTCAAATGAGTTTTGATTTAATTTC
AGCGGCCAGCGCCTGGACCTCGCGGGCAGCGTCGCCCTCGGGTTCTGATTCAAGAACGGTTGTGCCGGCG
GCGGCAGTGCCTGGGTAGCTCACGCGCTGCGTGATACGGGACTCAAGAATGGGCAGCTCGTACCCGGCCA
GCGCCTCGGCAACCTCACCGCCGATGCGCGTGCCTTTGATCGCCCGCGACACGACAAAGGCCGCTTGTAG
CCTTCCATCCGTGACCTCAATGCGCTGCTTAACCAGCTCCACCAGGTCGGCGGTGGCCCATATGTCGTAA
GGGCTTGGCTGCACCGGAATCAGCACGAAGTCGGCTGCCTTGATCGCGGACACAGCCAAGTCCGCCGCCT
GGGGCGCTCCGTCGATCACTACGAAGTCGCGCCGGCCGATGGCCTTCACGTCGCGGTCAATCGTCGGGCG
GTCGATGCCGACAACGGTTAGCGGTTGATCTTCCCGCACGGCCGCCCAATCGCGGGCACTGCCCTGGGGA
TCGGAATCGACTAACAGAACATCGGCCCCGGCGAGTTGCAGGGCGCGGGCTAGATGGGTTGCGATGGTCG
TCTTGCCTGACCCGCCTTTCTGGTTAAGTACAGCGATAACCTTCATGCGTTCCCCTTGCGTATTTGTTTA
TTTACTCATCGCATCATATACGCAGCGACCGCATGACGCAAGCTGTTTTACTCAAATACACATCACCTTT
TTAGACGGCGGCGCTCGGTTTCTTCAGCGGCCAAGCTGGCCGGCCAGGCCGCCAGCTTGGCATCAGACAA
ACCGGCCAGGATTTCATGCAGCCGCACGGTTGAGACGTGCGCGGGCGGCTCGAACACGTACCCGGCCGCG
ATCATCTCCGCCTCGATCTCTTCGGTAATGAAAAACGGTTCGTCCTGGCCGTCCTGGTGCGGTTTCATGC
TTGTTCCTCTTGGCGTTCATTCTCGGCGGCCGCCAGGGCGTCGGCCTCGGTCAATGCGTCCTCACGGAAG
GCACCGCGCCGCCTGGCCTCGGTGGGCGTCACTTCCTCGCTGCGCTCAAGTGCGCGGTACAGGGTCGAGC
GATGCACGCCAAGCAGTGCAGCCGCCTCTTTCACGGTGCGGCCTTCCTGGTCGATCAGCTCGCGGGCGTG
CGCGATCTGTGCCGGGGTGAGGGTAGGGCGGGGGCCAAACTTCACGCCTCGGGCCTTGGCGGCCTCGCGC
CCGCTCCGGGTGCGGTCGATGATTAGGGAACGCTCGAACTCGGCAATGCCGGCGAACACGGTCAACACCA
TGCGGCCGGCCGGCGTGGTGGTGTCGGCCCACGGCTCTGCCAGGCTACGCAGGCCCGCGCCGGCCTCCTG
GATGCGCTCGGCAATGTCCAGTAGGTCGCGGGTGCTGCGGGCCAGGCGGTCTAGCCTGGTCACTGTCACA
ACGTCGCCAGGGCGTAGGTGGTCAAGCATCCTGGCCAGCTCCGGGCGGTCGCGCCTGGTGCCGGTGATCT
TCTCGGAAAACAGCTTGGTGCAGCCGGCCGCGTGCAGTTCGGCCCGTTGGTTGGTCAAGTCCTGGTCGTC
GGTGCTGACGCGGGCATAGCCCAGCAGGCCAGCGGCGGCGCTCTTGTTCATGGCGTAATGTCTCCGGTTC
TAGTCGCAAGTATTCTACTTTATGCGACTAAAACACGCGACAAGAAAACGCCAGGAAAAGGGCAGGGCGG
CAGCCTGTCGCGTAACTTAGGACTTGTGCGACATGTCGTTTTCAGAAGACGGCTGCACTGAACGTCAGAA
GCCGACTGCACTATAGCAGCGGAGGGGTTGGATCAAAGTACTTTGATCCCGAGGGGAACCCTGTGGTTGG
CATGCACATACAAATGGACGAACGGATAAACCT
