>Addgene plasmid #68662 | pMpGWB334 | addgene partial sequence | sequence record 128449 | CAT-R 5'-GCAACTGACTGAAATGCCTC-3'
CGGATCCTAACTCAAAATCCACACATTATACGAGCCGGAAGCATAAAGTGTAAAGCCTGGGGTGCCTAAT
GCGGCCCCTCGAGGGGCCGCCATAGTGACTGGATATGTTGTGTTTTACAGTATTATGTAGTCTGTTTTTT
ATGCAAAATCTAATTTAATATATTGATATTTATATCATTTTACGTTTCTCGTTCAGCTTTTTTGTACAAA
CTTGTTGATAACTCTAGATGGTGGAACTTCNCTCTCGACTGCAGGAAGATCAGACAGAACTCAACAA
