>Addgene plasmid #68662 | pMpGWB334 | addgene partial sequence | sequence record 130262 | GW-3 5'-GCATGATGACCACCGATATG-3'
TGGCTGATCTCAGCCACCGCGAAAATGACATCAAAAACGCCATTAACCTGATGTTCTGGGGAATATAAAT
GTCAGGCTCCCTTATACACAGCCAGTCTGCAGGTCGACCATAGTGACTGGATATGTTGTGTTTTACAGTA
TTATGTAGTCTGTTTTTTATGCAAAATCTAATTTAATATATTGATATTTATATCATTTTACGTTTCTCGT
TCAGCTTTCTTGTACAAAGTGGTTGATAACAGCATGGCTAGTGAAGCTCGAAAAACAAAGAAAAAAATCA
AAGGGATTCAGCAAGCCACTGCAGGAGTCTCACAAGACACTTCGGAAAATCCTAACAAAACAATAGTTCC
TGCAGCATTACCACAGCTCACCCCTACCTTGGTGTCACTGCTGGAGGTGATTGAACCCGAGGTGTTGTAT
GCAGGATATGATAGCTCTGTTCCAGATTCAGCATGGAGAATTATGACCACACTCAACATGTTAGGTGGGC
GTCAAGTGATTGCAGCAGTGAAATGGGCAAAGGCGATACCAGGCTTCAGAAACTTACACCTGGATGACCA
AATGACCCTGCTACAGTACTCATGGATGTTTCTCATGGCATTTGCCCTGGGTTGGAGATCATACAGACAA
TCAAGTGGAAACCTGCTCTGCTTTGCTCCTGATCTGATTATTAATGAGCAGAGAATGTCTCTACCCTGCA
TGTATGACCAATGTAAACACATGCTGTTTGTCTCCTCTGAATTACAAAGATTGCAGGTATCCTATGAAGA
GTATCTCTGTATGAAAA
